>Addgene plasmid #182044 | pIVT-AIDm-EGFP | addgene full sequence | sequence record 361835 | Addgene NGS Result
CCCCCCCCCCCAAGGGCGAATTCACTGGCCGTCGTTTTACAACGTCGTGACTGGGAAAACCCTGGCGTTA
CCCAACTTAATCGCCTTGCAGCACATCCCCCTTTCGCCAGCTGGCGTAATAGCGAAGAGGCCCGCACCGA
TCGCCCTTCCCAACAGTTGCGCAGCCTGAATGGCGAATGGCGCCTGATGCGGTATTTTCTCCTTACGCAT
CTGTGCGGTATTTCACACCGCATATGGTGCACTCTCAGTACAATCTGCTCTGATGCCGCATAGTTAAGCC
AGCCCCGACACCCGCCAACACCCGCTGACGCGCCCTGACGGGCTTGTCTGCTCCCGGCATCCGCTTACAG
ACAAGCTGTGACCGTCTCCGGGAGCTGCATGTGTCAGAGGTTTTCACCGTCATCACCGAAACGCGCGAGA
CGAAAGGGCCTCGTGATACGCCTATTTTTATAGGTTAATGTCATGATAATAATGGTTTCTTAGACGTCAG
GTGGCACTTTTCGGGGAAATGTGCGCGGAACCCCTATTTGTTTATTTTTCTAAATACATTCAAATATGTA
TCCGCTCATGAGACAATAACCCTGATAAATGCTTCAATAATATTGAAAAAGGAAGAGTATGAGTATTCAA
CATTTCCGTGTCGCCCTTATTCCCTTTTTTGCGGCATTTTGCCTTCCTGTTTTTGCTCACCCAGAAACGC
TGGTGAAAGTAAAAGATGCTGAAGATCAGTTGGGTGCACGAGTGGGTTACATCGAACTGGATCTCAACAG
CGGTAAGATCCTTGAGAGTTTTCGCCCCGAAGAACGTTTTCCAATGATGAGCACTTTTAAAGTTCTGCTA
TGTGGCGCGGTATTATCCCGTATTGACGCCGGGCAAGAGCAACTCGGTCGCCGCATACACTATTCTCAGA
ATGACTTGGTTGAGTACTCACCAGTCACAGAAAAGCATCTTACGGATGGCATGACAGTAAGAGAATTATG
CAGTGCTGCCATAACCATGAGTGATAACACTGCGGCCAACTTACTTCTGACAACGATCGGAGGACCGAAG
GAGCTAACCGCTTTTTTGCACAACATGGGGGATCATGTAACTCGCCTTGATCGTTGGGAACCGGAGCTGA
ATGAAGCCATACCAAACGACGAGCGTGACACCACGATGCCTGTAGCAATGGCAACAACGTTGCGCAAACT
ATTAACTGGCGAACTACTTACTCTAGCTTCCCGGCAACAATTAATAGACTGGATGGAGGCGGATAAAGTT
GCAGGACCACTTCTGCGCTCGGCCCTTCCGGCTGGCTGGTTTATTGCTGATAAATCTGGAGCCGGTGAGC
GTGGGTCTCGCGGTATCATTGCAGCACTGGGGCCAGATGGTAAGCCCTCCCGTATCGTAGTTATCTACAC
GACGGGGAGTCAGGCAACTATGGATGAACGAAATAGACAGATCGCTGAGATAGGTGCCTCACTGATTAAG
CATTGGTAACTGTCAGACCAAGTTTACTCATATATACTTTAGATTGATTTAAAACTTCATTTTTAATTTA
AAAGGATCTAGGTGAAGATCCTTTTTGATAATCTCATGACCAAAATCCCTTAACGTGAGTTTTCGTTCCA
CTGAGCGTCAGACCCCGTAGAAAAGATCAAAGGATCTTCTTGAGATCCTTTTTTTCTGCGCGTAATCTGC
TGCTTGCAAACAAAAAAACCACCGCTACCAGCGGTGGTTTGTTTGCCGGATCAAGAGCTACCAACTCTTT
TTCCGAAGGTAACTGGCTTCAGCAGAGCGCAGATACCAAATACTGTTCTTCTAGTGTAGCCGTAGTTAGG
CCACCACTTCAAGAACTCTGTAGCACCGCCTACATACCTCGCTCTGCTAATCCTGTTACCAGTGGCTGCT
GCCAGTGGCGATAAGTCGTGTCTTACCGGGTTGGACTCAAGACGATAGTTACCGGATAAGGCGCAGCGGT
CGGGCTGAACGGGGGGTTCGTGCACACAGCCCAGCTTGGAGCGAACGACCTACACCGAACTGAGATACCT
ACAGCGTGAGCTATGAGAAAGCGCCACGCTTCCCGAAGGGAGAAAGGCGGACAGGTATCCGGTAAGCGGC
AGGGTCGGAACAGGAGAGCGCACGAGGGAGCTTCCAGGGGGAAACGCCTGGTATCTTTATAGTCCTGTCG
GGTTTCGCCACCTCTGACTTGAGCGTCGATTTTTGTGATGCTCGTCAGGGGGGCGGAGCCTATGGAAAAA
CGCCAGCAACGCGGCCTTTTTACGGTTCCTGGCCTTTTGCTGGCCTTTTGCTCACATGTTCTTTCCTGCG
TTATCCCCTGATTCTGTGGATAACCGTATTACCGCCTTTGAGTGAGCTGATACCGCTCGCCGCAGCCGAA
CGACCGAGCGCAGCGAGTCAGTGAGCGAGGAAGCGGAAGAGCGCCCAATACGCAAACCGCCTCTCCCCGC
GCGTTGGCCGATTCATTAATGCAGCTGGCACGACAGGTTTCCCGACTGGAAAGCGGGCAGTGAGCGCAAC
GCAATTAATGTGAGTTAGCTCACTCATTAGGCACCCCAGGCTTTACACTTTATGCTTCCGGCTCGTATGT
TGTGTGGAATTGTGAGCGGATAACAATTTCACACAGGAAACAGCTATGACCATGATTACGCCAAGCTCCA
ACGATTTAGGTGACACTATAGAAGAGAAGGAATTAATACGACTCACTATAGGGAGAGAGAGAGAATTACC
CTCACTAAAGGGAGGAGAAGCTTGCTTGTTCTTTTTGCAGAAGCTCAGAATAAACGCTCAACTTTGGCAG
ATCAAGCTTGCGTGCCTGCAGGTCGACATGGACTCTAAAGAGAAGTCAGCTTGTCCTAAGGACCCTGCCA
AGCCACCTGCGAAGGCCCAAGTAGTCGGTTGGCCACCCGTGCGCAGCTATAGGAAGAACGTGATGGTGTC
CTGTCAGAAGTCTAGCGGGGGGCCCGAGGCTAGCGGCGGATCTGTGAGCAAGGGCGAGGAGCTGTTCACC
GGGGTGGTGCCCATCCTGGTCGAGCTGGACGGCGACGTAAACGGCCACAAGTTCAGCGTGTCCGGCGAGG
GCGAGGGCGATGCCACCTACGGCAAGCTGACCCTGAAGTTCATCTGCACCACCGGCAAGCTGCCCGTGCC
CTGGCCCACCCTCGTGACCACCCTGACCTACGGCGTGCAGTGCTTCAGCCGCTACCCCGACCACATGAAG
CAGCACGACTTCTTCAAGTCCGCCATGCCCGAAGGCTACGTCCAGGAGCGCACCATCTTCTTCAAGGACG
ACGGCAACTACAAGACCCGCGCCGAGGTGAAGTTCGAGGGCGACACCCTGGTGAACCGCATCGAGCTGAA
GGGCATCGACTTCAAGGAGGACGGCAACATCCTGGGGCACAAGCTGGAGTACAACTACAACAGCCACAAC
GTCTATATCATGGCCGACAAGCAGAAGAACGGCATCAAGGTGAACTTCAAGATCCGCCACAACATCGAGG
ACGGCAGCGTGCAGCTCGCCGACCACTACCAGCAGAACACCCCCATCGGCGACGGCCCCGTGCTGCTGCC
CGACAACCACTACCTGAGCACCCAGTCCGCCCTGAGCAAAGACCCCAACGAGAAGCGCGATCACATGGTC
CTGCTGGAGTTCGTGACCGCCGCCGGGATCACTCTCGGCATGGACGAGCTGTACAAGTAGTCTAGAGGAT
CCCCGGGTACCGAGCTCGAATTCGCCCTTCTAGTGACTGACTAGGATCTGGTTACCACTAAACCAGCCTC
AAGAACACCCGAATGGAGTCTCTAAGCTACATAATACCAACTTACA
Features (pLannotate 1.2.2; 17 found; start..end, strand, type, name):
     20..177     +  CDS            lacZα (fragment): LacZα fragment of β-galactosidase; lacZ fragment
    183..282     -  misc_feature   bom (fragment): basis of mobility region from pBR322
    384..419     -  CDS            rop (fragment): Rop protein, which maintains plasmids at low copy number; rop
    514..618     +  promoter       AmpR promoter: bla
    619..1479    +  CDS            AmpR: β-lactamase; bla; confers resistance to ampicillin, carbenicillin, and related antibiotics
   1650..2238    +  rep_origin     ori: high-copy-number ColE1/pMB1/pBR322/pUC origin of replication
   2421..2513    +  CDS            lacI (fragment): lac repressor; lacI; The lac repressor binds to the lac operator to inhibit transcription in E. coli. This inhibition can be relieved by adding lactose or isopropyl-β-D-thiogalactopyranoside (IPTG).
   2526..2547    +  protein_bind   CAP binding site: CAP binding activates transcription in the presence of cAMP. E. coli catabolite activator protein
   2562..2592    +  promoter       lac promoter: promoter for the E. coli lac operon
   2600..2616    +  protein_bind   lac operator: The lac repressor binds to the lac operator to inhibit transcription in E. coli. This inhibition can be relieved by adding lactose or isopropyl-β-D-thiogalactopyranoside (IPTG). lac repressor encoded by lacI
   2664..2682    +  promoter       SP6 promoter: promoter for bacteriophage SP6 RNA polymerase
   2694..2712    +  promoter       T7 promoter: promoter for bacteriophage T7 RNA polymerase
   2755..2797    +  5'UTR          Xenopus globin 5'-UTR: translational enhancer from the 5'-UTR of the major beta-globin gene of Xenopus laevis
   2822..2974    +  CDS            IAA17 (fragment): IAA17_ARATH - Also known as AXR3. Experimental evidence at protein level: Swiss-Prot protein existence level 1. Aux/IAA proteins are short-lived transcriptional factors that function as repressors of early auxin response genes at low auxin concentrations. Repression is thought to result from the interaction with auxin response factors (ARFs), proteins that bind to the auxin- responsive promoter element (AuxRE). Formation of heterodimers with ARF proteins may alter their ability to modulate early auxin response genes expression. From Arabidopsis thaliana (Mouse-ear cress).
   2984..3699    +  CDS            EGFP (fragment): the original enhanced GFP (Yang et al., 1996) mammalian codon-optimized
   3701..3733    -  misc_feature   MCS (fragment): pUC18/19 multiple cloning site
   3771..1       +  3'UTR          Xenopus globin 3'-UTR (fragment) (across the origin): 3'-UTR of the major beta-globin gene of Xenopus laevis
