[The description below was written by a language model from this plasmid's Addgene catalogue record and pLannotate feature annotations shown in this document.]
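Description:
pIVT-AIDm-EGFP is a bacterial plasmid built as a template for in vitro transcription, based on the pIVT backbone. It is propagated in E. coli using a high-copy ColE1/pUC-type origin and selected with ampicillin through the bla (AmpR) gene and its promoter. The annotation also shows remnants typical of a pUC-derived cloning vector: lacZα, lacI, rop and bom fragments, plus the lac promoter, operator and CAP binding site. These have no role in the construct's intended use. The catalogue lists a total size of 3,926 bp, whereas the sequenced record used for annotation is 3,826 nt, a small discrepancy the record does not explain.

The payload is a minimal auxin-inducible degron (AIDm), corresponding to amino acids 63–109 of the Arabidopsis thaliana Aux/IAA protein IAA17, fused at its C terminus to EGFP and cloned between SalI and XbaI sites. Upstream lie tandem SP6 and T7 bacteriophage promoters, either of which could in principle drive run-off RNA synthesis; the record does not say which is used. The coding region is flanked by the Xenopus laevis β-globin 5′ and 3′ UTRs, which enhance translation and stability of synthetic mRNA after it is introduced into cells such as oocytes.

The resulting cRNA encodes a fluorescent degron-tagged reporter. In the auxin-inducible degradation system, the IAA17-derived tag is recognised by a plant TIR1 F-box protein in the presence of auxin, which leads to ubiquitination and proteasomal destruction of the fusion. TIR1 must be supplied separately, as it is not on this plasmid. The associated work applied this approach to protein depletion in mammalian oocytes, where AIDm-EGFP would let degradation be followed by loss of fluorescence.
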