Addgene plasmid #182044: pIVT-AIDm-EGFP
Purpose: in vitro transcription of AIDm-EGFP
Depositing lab: Janice Evans. Depositing organization: Purdue University. Publication: Auxin-inducible protein degradation as a novel approach for protein depletion and reverse genetic discoveries in mammalian oocytesdagger. Camlin NJ, Evans JP. Biol Reprod. 2019 Oct 25;101(4):704-718. doi: 10.1093/biolre/ioz113. PubMed 31299080.
Backbone
  Vector backbone: pIVT
  Backbone size w/o insert (bp): 3056
  Total vector size (bp): 3926
  Vector type: in vitro transcription
Growth in bacteria
  Bacterial resistance: Ampicillin, 100 μg/mL
  Growth temperature: 37°C
  Growth strain: DH5alpha
  Copy number: Unknown
Gene/Insert
  Gene/Insert name: AIDm-EGFP (alt name: AtIAA17 (amino acids 63–109))
  Species: A. thaliana (mustard weed)
  Insert size (bp): 870
  Tag / fusion protein: EGFP (C terminal on insert)
  Cloning method: Restriction Enzyme; 5′ cloning site SalI (not destroyed); 3′ cloning site XbaI (not destroyed)
  Sequencing primers: 5′ GAAGCTCAGAATAAACGC; 3′ ATTCGGGTGTTCTTGAGGCTGG
Terms and licenses: Academic/Nonprofit Terms; Industry Terms: Not Available to Industry
How to cite: pIVT-AIDm-EGFP was a gift from Janice Evans (Addgene plasmid # 182044 ; http://n2t.net/addgene:182044 ; RRID:Addgene_182044)
